Addgene plasmid #227105: pcDNA3.1-Zeo_BACE1
Purpose: BACE1 enzyme overexpression for Nrg1 activation in luciferase and barcode assays
Depositing lab: Michael Wehr. Depositing organization: Systasy Bioscience GmbH. Publication: Polypharmacological profiling across protein target families and cellular pathways using the multiplexed cell-based assay platform safetyProfiler reveals efficacy, potency and side effects of drugs. Popovic L, Brankatschk B, Palladino G, Rossner MJ, Wehr MC. Biomed Pharmacother. 2024 Nov;180:117523. doi: 10.1016/j.biopha.2024.117523. Epub 2024 Oct 14. PubMed 39405910.
Backbone
  Vector backbone: pcDNA3.1
  Vector type: Mammalian Expression
Growth in bacteria
  Bacterial resistance: Ampicillin, 100 μg/mL
  Growth temperature: 37°C
  Growth strain: DH5alpha
  Copy number: High Copy
Gene/Insert
  Gene/Insert name: BACE1
  Species: H. sapiens (human)
  Entrez Gene: BACE1 (a.k.a. ASP2, BACE, HSPC104)
  Cloning method: Gateway Cloning
Terms and licenses: Academic/Nonprofit Terms; Industry Terms: Not Available to Industry
How to cite: pcDNA3.1-Zeo_BACE1 was a gift from Michael Wehr (Addgene plasmid # 227105 ; http://n2t.net/addgene:227105 ; RRID:Addgene_227105)
