[The description below was written by a language model from this plasmid's Addgene catalogue record and pLannotate feature annotations shown in this document.]
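Description:
pcDNA3.1-Zeo_BACE1 is a 6.5 kb mammalian expression plasmid built on the pcDNA3.1 backbone in its Zeocin-selectable form. It carries the human BACE1 coding sequence, which was introduced by Gateway cloning. In E. coli it is maintained as a high-copy plasmid through a ColE1/pUC-type origin and selected with ampicillin via the β-lactamase gene and its native promoter. An f1 phage origin is also present and allows single-stranded DNA production. Small annotated fragments, including a bom remnant, lac promoter/operator pieces, a short HIV-1 LTR-like match just after the CMV promoter, and a partial second ble hit, appear to be backbone remnants or annotation artefacts rather than functional modules.

The payload is a single transcription unit. The human cytomegalovirus immediate-early enhancer and promoter drive the BACE1 open reading frame, and the transcript is terminated by the bovine growth hormone polyadenylation signal. A T7 promoter lies between the CMV promoter and the insert and can serve for in vitro transcription or as a sequencing primer site. No epitope tag or reporter fusion is annotated. A separate cassette places the Sh ble gene under tandem SV40 early and bacterial EM7 promoters with an SV40 poly(A) signal. This arrangement confers Zeocin resistance in both mammalian cells and bacteria and permits selection of stable lines.

BACE1 is the β-secretase aspartyl protease best known for cleaving amyloid precursor protein. According to the record, this plasmid is used to overexpress the enzyme so that it activates neuregulin-1 (Nrg1) in luciferase and barcode-based reporter assays. These assays belong to a multiplexed cell-based platform for profiling drug effects across targets and pathways.
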