Features (pLannotate 1.2.2; 21 found; start..end, strand, type, name):
     23..75      -  misc_feature   bom (fragment): basis of mobility region from pBR322
    230..609     +  enhancer       CMV enhancer: human cytomegalovirus immediate early enhancer
    610..813     +  promoter       CMV promoter: human cytomegalovirus (CMV) immediate early promoter
    809..842     +  LTR            5' LTR (truncated) (fragment): truncated 5' long terminal repeat (LTR) from HIV-1
    858..876     +  promoter       T7 promoter: promoter for bacteriophage T7 RNA polymerase
    962..2464    +  CDS            BACE1: BACE1_HUMAN - Also known as BACE, KIAA1149. Experimental evidence at protein level: Swiss-Prot protein existence level 1. Responsible for the proteolytic processing of the amyloid precursor protein (APP). Cleaves at the N-terminus of the A-beta peptide sequence, between residues 671 and 672 of APP, leads to the generation and extracellular release of beta-cleaved soluble APP, and a corresponding cell-associated C-terminal fragment which is later released by gamma-secretase (PubMed:10656250, PubMed:10677483, PubMed:20354142). Cleaves CHL1 (By similarity). From Homo sapiens (Human).
   2511..2735    +  polyA_signal   bGH poly(A) signal: bovine growth hormone polyadenylation signal
   2739..2760    +  promoter       SV40 promoter (fragment): SV40 enhancer and early promoter
   2781..3209    +  rep_origin     f1 ori (sequence partly withheld): f1 bacteriophage origin of replication; arrow indicates direction of (+) strand synthesis
   3223..3552    +  promoter       SV40 promoter: SV40 enhancer and early promoter
   3600..3647    +  promoter       EM7 promoter: synthetic bacterial promoter&nbsp
   3666..4040    +  CDS            BleoR: antibiotic-binding protein; Sh ble from Streptoalloteichus hindustanus; confers resistance to bleomycin, phleomycin, and Zeocin™
   4050..4175    +  CDS            ble (fragment): BLE_KLEPN - Experimental evidence at protein level: Swiss-Prot protein existence level 1. Binding protein with a strong affinity to the bleomycin family of antibiotics. Binds to CL990; an antimitotic-antibiotic compound. From Klebsiella pneumoniae.
   4170..4291    +  polyA_signal   SV40 poly(A) signal: SV40 polyadenylation signal
   4364..4380    -  protein_bind   lac operator: The lac repressor binds to the lac operator to inhibit transcription in E. coli. This inhibition can be relieved by adding lactose or isopropyl-β-D-thiogalactopyranoside (IPTG). lac repressor encoded by lacI
   4388..4418    -  promoter       lac promoter: promoter for the E. coli lac operon
   4433..4454    -  protein_bind   CAP binding site: CAP binding activates transcription in the presence of cAMP. E. coli catabolite activator protein
   4467..4559    -  CDS            lacI (fragment): lac repressor; lacI; The lac repressor binds to the lac operator to inhibit transcription in E. coli. This inhibition can be relieved by adding lactose or isopropyl-β-D-thiogalactopyranoside (IPTG).
   4742..5330    -  rep_origin     ori: high-copy-number ColE1/pMB1/pBR322/pUC origin of replication
   5501..6361    -  CDS            AmpR: β-lactamase; bla; confers resistance to ampicillin, carbenicillin, and related antibiotics
   6362..6466    -  promoter       AmpR promoter: bla
>Addgene plasmid #227105 | pcDNA3.1-Zeo_BACE1 | addgene full sequence | sequence record 454377 | Addgene NGS Result
ATCGGGAGATCTCCCGATCCCCTATGGTGCACTCTCAGTACAATCTGCTCTGATGCCGCATAGTTAAGCC
AGTATCTGCTCCCTGCTTGTGTGTTGGAGGTCGCTGAGTAGTGCGCGAGCAAAATTTAAGCTACAACAAG
GCAAGGCTTGACCGACAATTGCATGAAGAATCTGCTTAGGGTTAGGCGTTTTGCGCTGCTTCGCGATGTA
CGGGCCAGATATACGCGTTGACATTGATTATTGACTAGTTATTAATAGTAATCAATTACGGGGTCATTAG
TTCATAGCCCATATATGGAGTTCCGCGTTACATAACTTACGGTAAATGGCCCGCCTGGCTGACCGCCCAA
CGACCCCCGCCCATTGACGTCAATAATGACGTATGTTCCCATAGTAACGCCAATAGGGACTTTCCATTGA
CGTCAATGGGTGGAGTATTTACGGTAAACTGCCCACTTGGCAGTACATCAAGTGTATCATATGCCAAGTA
CGCCCCCTATTGACGTCAATGACGGTAAATGGCCCGCCTGGCATTATGCCCAGTACATGACCTTATGGGA
CTTTCCTACTTGGCAGTACATCTACGTATTAGTCATCGCTATTACCATGGTGATGCGGTTTTGGCAGTAC
ATCAATGGGCGTGGATAGCGGTTTGACTCACGGGGATTTCCAAGTCTCCACCCCATTGACGTCAATGGGA
GTTTGTTTTGGCACCAAAATCAACGGGACTTTCCAAAATGTCGTAACAACTCCGCCCCATTGACGCAAAT
GGGCGGTAGGCGTGTACGGTGGGAGGTCTATATAAGCAGAGCTCTCTGGCTAACTAGAGAACCCACTGCT
TACTGGCTTATCGAAATTAATACGACTCACTATAGGGAGACCCAAGCTGGCTAGCGTTTAAACTTAAGCT
TGGTACCGAGCTCGGATCCACTAGTCCAGTGTGGTGGAATTCGGGCCCACCATGGCCCAAGCCCTGCCCT
GGCTCCTGCTGTGGATGGGCGCGGGAGTGCTGCCTGCCCACGGCACCCAGCACGGCATCCGGCTGCCCCT
GCGCAGCGGCCTGGGGGGCGCCCCCCTGGGGCTGCGGCTGCCCCGGGAGACCGACGAAGAGCCCGAGGAG
CCCGGCCGGAGGGGCAGCTTTGTGGAGATGGTGGACAACCTGAGGGGCAAGTCGGGGCAGGGCTACTACG
TGGAGATGACCGTGGGCAGCCCCCCGCAGACGCTCAACATCCTGGTGGATACAGGCAGCAGTAACTTTGC
AGTGGGTGCTGCCCCCCACCCCTTCCTGCATCGCTACTACCAGAGGCAGCTGTCCAGCACATACCGGGAC
CTCCGGAAGGGTGTGTATGTGCCCTACACCCAGGGCAAGTGGGAAGGGGAGCTGGGCACCGACCTGGTAA
GCATCCCCCATGGCCCCAACGTCACTGTGCGTGCCAACATTGCTGCCATCACTGAATCAGACAAGTTCTT
CATCAACGGCTCCAACTGGGAAGGCATCCTGGGGCTGGCCTATGCTGAGATTGCCAGGCCTGACGACTCC
CTGGAGCCTTTCTTTGACTCTCTGGTAAAGCAGACCCACGTTCCCAACCTCTTCTCCCTGCAGCTTTGTG
GTGCTGGCTTCCCCCTCAACCAGTCTGAAGTGCTGGCCTCTGTCGGAGGGAGCATGATCATTGGAGGTAT
CGACCACTCGCTGTACACAGGCAGTCTCTGGTATACACCCATCCGGCGGGAGTGGTATTATGAGGTGATC
ATTGTGCGGGTGGAGATCAATGGACAGGATCTGAAAATGGACTGCAAGGAGTACAACTATGACAAGAGCA
TTGTGGACAGTGGCACCACCAACCTTCGTTTGCCCAAGAAAGTGTTTGAAGCTGCAGTCAAATCCATCAA
GGCAGCCTCCTCCACGGAGAAGTTCCCTGATGGTTTCTGGCTAGGAGAGCAGCTGGTGTGCTGGCAAGCA
GGCACCACCCCTTGGAACATTTTCCCAGTCATCTCACTCTACCTAATGGGTGAGGTTACCAACCAGTCCT
TCCGCATCACCATCCTTCCGCAGCAATACCTGCGGCCAGTGGAAGATGTGGCCACGTCCCAAGACGACTG
TTACAAGTTTGCCATCTCACAGTCATCCACGGGCACTGTTATGGGAGCTGTTATCATGGAGGGCTTCTAC
GTTGTCTTTGATCGGGCCCGAAAACGAATTGGCTTTGCTGTCAGCGCTTGCCATGTGCACGATGAGTTCA
GGACGGCAGCGGTGGAAGGCCCTTTTGTCACCTTGGACATGGAAGACTGTGGCTACAACATTCCACAGAC
AGATGAGTCAACCCTCATGACCATAGCCTATGTCATGGCTGCCATCTGCGCCCTCTTCATGCTGCCACTC
TGCCTCATGGTGTGTCAGTGGCGCTGCCTCCGCTGCCTGCGCCAGCAGCATGATGACTTTGCTGATGACA
TCTCCCTGCTGAAGTGACTCGAGTCTAGAGGGCCCGTTTAAACCCGCTGATCAGCCTCGACTGTGCCTTC
TAGTTGCCAGCCATCTGTTGTTTGCCCCTCCCCCGTGCCTTCCTTGACCCTGGAAGGTGCCACTCCCACT
GTCCTTTCCTAATAAAATGAGGAAATTGCATCGCATTGTCTGAGTAGGTGTCATTCTATTCTGGGGGGTG
GGGTGGGGCAGGACAGCAAGGGGGAGGATTGGGAAGACAATAGCAGGCATGCTGGGGATGCGGTGGGCTC
TATGGCTTCTGAGGCGGAAAGAACCAGCTGGGGCTCTAGGGGGTATCCCC
[124 nt withheld, positions 2781-2904]
C
[91 nt withheld, positions 2906-2996]
A
[49 nt withheld, positions 2998-3046]
CCTTTGACGTTGGAGTCCACGTTCTTT
[37 nt withheld, positions 3074-3110]
ACCCTATCTCGGTCTATTCTTTTGATTTATAAGGGATTTTGCCGATTTCGGCCTATTGGTTAAAAAATGA
GCTGATTTAACAAAAATTTAACGCGAATTAATTCTGTGGAATGTGTGTCAGTTAGGGTGTGGAAAGTCCC
CAGGCTCCCCAGCAGGCAGAAGTATGCAAAGCATGCATCTCAATTAGTCAGCAACCAGGTGTGGAAAGTC
CCCAGGCTCCCCAGCAGGCAGAAGTATGCAAAGCATGCATCTCAATTAGTCAGCAACCATAGTCCCGCCC
CTAACTCCGCCCATCCCGCCCCTAACTCCGCCCAGTTCCGCCCATTCTCCGCCCCATGGCTGACTAATTT
TTTTTATTTATGCAGAGGCCGAGGCCGCCTCTGCCTCTGAGCTATTCCAGAAGTAGTGAGGAGGCTTTTT
TGGAGGCCTAGGCTTTTGCAAAAAGCTCCCGGGAGCTTGTATATCCATTTTCGGATCTGATCAGCACGTG
TTGACAATTAATCATCGGCATAGTATATCGGCATAGTATAATACGACAAGGTGAGGAACTAAACCATGGC
CAAGTTGACCAGTGCCGTTCCGGTGCTCACCGCGCGCGACGTCGCCGGAGCGGTCGAGTTCTGGACCGAC
CGGCTCGGGTTCTCCCGGGACTTCGTGGAGGACGACTTCGCCGGTGTGGTCCGGGACGACGTGACCCTGT
TCATCAGCGCGGTCCAGGACCAGGTGGTGCCGGACAACACCCTGGCCTGGGTGTGGGTGCGCGGCCTGGA
CGAGCTGTACGCCGAGTGGTCGGAGGTCGTGTCCACGAACTTCCGGGACGCCTCCGGGCCGGCCATGACC
GAGATCGGCGAGCAGCCGTGGGGGCGGGAGTTCGCCCTGCGCGACCCGGCCGGCAACTGCGTGCACTTCG
TGGCCGAGGAGCAGGACTGACACGTGCTACGAGATTTCGATTCCACCGCCGCCTTCTATGAAAGGTTGGG
CTTCGGAATCGTTTTCCGGGACGCCGGCTGGATGATCCTCCAGCGCGGGGATCTCATGCTGGAGTTCTTC
GCCCACCCCAACTTGTTTATTGCAGCTTATAATGGTTACAAATAAAGCAATAGCATCACAAATTTCACAA
ATAAAGCATTTTTTTCACTGCATTCTAGTTGTGGTTTGTCCAAACTCATCAATGTATCTTATCATGTCTG
TATACCGTCGACCTCTAGCTAGAGCTTGGCGTAATCATGGTCATAGCTGTTTCCTGTGTGAAATTGTTAT
CCGCTCACAATTCCACACAACATACGAGCCGGAAGCATAAAGTGTAAAGCCTGGGGTGCCTAATGAGTGA
GCTAACTCACATTAATTGCGTTGCGCTCACTGCCCGCTTTCCAGTCGGGAAACCTGTCGTGCCAGCTGCA
TTAATGAATCGGCCAACGCGCGGGGAGAGGCGGTTTGCGTATTGGGCGCTCTTCCGCTTCCTCGCTCACT
GACTCGCTGCGCTCGGTCGTTCGGCTGCGGCGAGCGGTATCAGCTCACTCAAAGGCGGTAATACGGTTAT
CCACAGAATCAGGGGATAACGCAGGAAAGAACATGTGAGCAAAAGGCCAGCAAAAGGCCAGGAACCGTAA
AAAGGCCGCGTTGCTGGCGTTTTTCCATAGGCTCCGCCCCCCTGACGAGCATCACAAAAATCGACGCTCA
AGTCAGAGGTGGCGAAACCCGACAGGACTATAAAGATACCAGGCGTTTCCCCCTGGAAGCTCCCTCGTGC
GCTCTCCTGTTCCGACCCTGCCGCTTACCGGATACCTGTCCGCCTTTCTCCCTTCGGGAAGCGTGGCGCT
TTCTCATAGCTCACGCTGTAGGTATCTCAGTTCGGTGTAGGTCGTTCGCTCCAAGCTGGGCTGTGTGCAC
GAACCCCCCGTTCAGCCCGACCGCTGCGCCTTATCCGGTAACTATCGTCTTGAGTCCAACCCGGTAAGAC
ACGACTTATCGCCACTGGCAGCAGCCACTGGTAACAGGATTAGCAGAGCGAGGTATGTAGGCGGTGCTAC
AGAGTTCTTGAAGTGGTGGCCTAACTACGGCTACACTAGAAGAACAGTATTTGGTATCTGCGCTCTGCTG
AAGCCAGTTACCTTCGGAAAAAGAGTTGGTAGCTCTTGATCCGGCAAACAAACCACCGCTGGTAGCGGTG
GTTTTTTTGTTTGCAAGCAGCAGATTACGCGCAGAAAAAAAGGATCTCAAGAAGATCCTTTGATCTTTTC
TACGGGGTCTGACGCTCAGTGGAACGAAAACTCACGTTAAGGGATTTTGGTCATGAGATTATCAAAAAGG
ATCTTCACCTAGATCCTTTTAAATTAAAAATGAAGTTTTAAATCAATCTAAAGTATATATGAGTAAACTT
GGTCTGACAGTTACCAATGCTTAATCAGTGAGGCACCTATCTCAGCGATCTGTCTATTTCGTTCATCCAT
AGTTGCCTGACTCCCCGTCGTGTAGATAACTACGATACGGGAGGGCTTACCATCTGGCCCCAGTGCTGCA
ATGATACCGCGAGACCCACGCTCACCGGCTCCAGATTTATCAGCAATAAACCAGCCAGCCGGAAGGGCCG
AGCGCAGAAGTGGTCCTGCAACTTTATCCGCCTCCATCCAGTCTATTAATTGTTGCCGGGAAGCTAGAGT
AAGTAGTTCGCCAGTTAATAGTTTGCGCAACGTTGTTGCCATTGCTACAGGCATCGTGGTGTCACGCTCG
TCGTTTGGTATGGCTTCATTCAGCTCCGGTTCCCAACGATCAAGGCGAGTTACATGATCCCCCATGTTGT
GCAAAAAAGCGGTTAGCTCCTTCGGTCCTCCGATCGTTGTCAGAAGTAAGTTGGCCGCAGTGTTATCACT
CATGGTTATGGCAGCACTGCATAATTCTCTTACTGTCATGCCATCCGTAAGATGCTTTTCTGTGACTGGT
GAGTACTCAACCAAGTCATTCTGAGAATAGTGTATGCGGCGACCGAGTTGCTCTTGCCCGGCGTCAATAC
GGGATAATACCGCGCCACATAGCAGAACTTTAAAAGTGCTCATCATTGGAAAACGTTCTTCGGGGCGAAA
ACTCTCAAGGATCTTACCGCTGTTGAGATCCAGTTCGATGTAACCCACTCGTGCACCCAACTGATCTTCA
GCATCTTTTACTTTCACCAGCGTTTCTGGGTGAGCAAAAACAGGAAGGCAAAATGCCGCAAAAAAGGGAA
TAAGGGCGACACGGAAATGTTGAATACTCATACTCTTCCTTTTTCAATATTATTGAAGCATTTATCAGGG
TTATTGTCTCATGAGCGGATACATATTTGAATGTATTTAGAAAAATAAACAAATAGGGGTTCCGCGCACA
TTTCCCCGAAAAGTGCCACCTGACGTCGACGG
